Addgene plasmid #218114: LYS-Leu2
Purpose: (Empty Backbone) Integration backbone for the LYS2 integration site of S. cerevisiae. Includes a Leu2 nutritional marker and a sfGFP drop-out.
Depositing lab: Carl Denard. Depositing organization: University of Florida. Publication: Modular and integrative activity reporters enhance biochemical studies in the yeast ER. Martinusen SG, Slaton EW, Nelson SE, Pulgar MA, Besu JT, Simas CF, Denard CA. Protein Eng Des Sel. 2024 Jan 29;37:gzae008. doi: 10.1093/protein/gzae008. PubMed 38696722.
Backbone
  Vector backbone: self-made
  Backbone manufacturer: Samantha Martinusen
  Vector type: Bacterial Expression, Yeast Expression
  Selectable markers: LEU2
Growth in bacteria
  Bacterial resistance: Kanamycin, 50 μg/mL
  Growth temperature: 37°C
  Growth strain: DH5alpha
  Copy number: Unknown
Gene/Insert
  Cloning method: Golden Gate
Terms and licenses: Academic/Nonprofit Terms; Industry Terms: Not Available to Industry
Depositor comments: Please visit https://www.biorxiv.org/content/10.1101/2023.07.12.548713v1 for bioRxiv preprint.
How to cite: LYS-Leu2 was a gift from Carl Denard (Addgene plasmid # 218114 ; http://n2t.net/addgene:218114 ; RRID:Addgene_218114)
