[The description below was written by a language model from this plasmid's Addgene catalogue record and pLannotate feature annotations shown in this document.]
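Description:
LYS-Leu2 is an empty integration backbone for Saccharomyces cerevisiae, designed to place Golden Gate-assembled cassettes into the chromosomal LYS2 locus. It is a self-made 6,340 bp shuttle-type plasmid that is propagated in E. coli through a high-copy ColE1/pUC-type origin and selected with kanamycin via the KanR aminoglycoside phosphotransferase gene. No yeast replication origin (2μ or CEN/ARS) is annotated, which is consistent with a vector that must integrate into the genome to be maintained in yeast.

The yeast-facing portion is bracketed by two fragments of the LYS2 coding sequence, about 600 bp and 640 bp long, which serve as homology arms to direct recombination into the LYS2 gene. Between these arms sit a superfolder GFP drop-out cassette and a LEU2 nutritional marker. The sfGFP open reading frame is followed by the bacterial rrnB T1 and T7Te terminators, indicating that it is expressed in E. coli as a visual screening marker. The promoter driving it is not annotated in the feature table. In Golden Gate cloning, the incoming parts replace this cassette, so correctly assembled clones lose green fluorescence and can be distinguished from unmodified backbone. The LEU2 gene, under its own promoter, encodes 3-isopropylmalate dehydrogenase and allows selection of integrants in leucine-auxotrophic strains. A short annotated fragment of another yeast protein lies upstream of the LEU2 promoter and is probably flanking genomic sequence carried along with the marker. The record does not state which restriction enzymes are used for assembly or for linearization before transformation. The plasmid belongs to a modular toolkit for building integrated activity reporters for biochemical studies in the yeast endoplasmic reticulum.
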