Features (pLannotate 1.2.2; 10 found; start..end, strand, type, name):
      1..589     +  rep_origin     ori: high-copy-number ColE1/pMB1/pBR322/pUC origin of replication
    701..1300    +  CDS            LYS2 (fragment): alpha-aminoadipate reductase, required for lysine biosynthesis; S. cerevisiae LYS2; yeast auxotrophic marker
   1672..2385    +  CDS            superfolder GFP: GFP variant that folds robustly even when fused to poorly folded proteins (Pédelacq et al., 2006)
   2397..2468    +  terminator     rrnB T1 terminator: transcription terminator T1 from the E. coli rrnB gene
   2484..2511    +  terminator     T7Te terminator: phage T7 early transcription terminator
   2725..2802    +  CDS            YO192_YEAST (fragment): Experimental evidence at protein level: Swiss-Prot protein existence level 1. From Saccharomyces cerevisiae (strain ATCC 204508 / S288c) (Baker's yeast).
   2942..3349    +  promoter       LEU2 promoter: S. cerevisiae LEU2
   3350..4441    +  CDS            LEU2: LEU3_YEAST - Experimental evidence at protein level: Swiss-Prot protein existence level 1. Catalyzes the oxidation of 3-carboxy-2-hydroxy-4- methylpentanoate (3-isopropylmalate) to 3-carboxy-4-methyl-2- oxopentanoate. The product decarboxylates to 4-methyl-2 oxopentanoate. From Saccharomyces cerevisiae (strain ATCC 204508 / S288c) (Baker's yeast).
   4623..5261    +  CDS            LYS2 (fragment): alpha-aminoadipate reductase, required for lysine biosynthesis; S. cerevisiae LYS2; yeast auxotrophic marker
   5301..6116    -  CDS            KanR: aminoglycoside phosphotransferase; aph(3')-Ia; confers resistance to kanamycin in bacteria or G418 (Geneticin®) in eukaryotes
>Addgene plasmid #218114 | LYS-Leu2 | addgene full sequence | sequence record 496006 | Addgene Long Read Sequencing Result
TTGAGATCCTTTTTTTCTGCGCGTAATCTGCTGCTTGCAAACAAAAAAACCACCGCTACCAGCGGTGGTT
TGTTTGCCGGATCAAGAGCTACCAACTCTTTTTCCGAAGGTAACTGGCTTCAGCAGAGCGCAGATACCAA
ATACTGTTCTTCTAGTGTAGCCGTAGTTAGGCCACCACTTCAAGAACTCTGTAGCACCGCCTACATACCT
CGCTCTGCTAATCCTGTTACCAGTGGCTGCTGCCAGTGGCGATAAGTCGTGTCTTACCGGGTTGGACTCA
AGACGATAGTTACCGGATAAGGCGCAGCGGTCGGGCTGAACGGGGGGTTCGTGCACACAGCCCAGCTTGG
AGCGAACGACCTACACCGAACTGAGATACCTACAGCGTGAGCTATGAGAAAGCGCCACGCTTCCCGAAGG
GAGAAAGGCGGACAGGTATCCGGTAAGCGGCAGGGTCGGAACAGGAGAGCGCACGAGGGAGCTTCCAGGG
GGAAACGCCTGGTATCTTTATAGTCCTGTCGGGTTTCGCCACCTCTGACTTGAGCGTCGATTTTTGTGAT
GCTCGTCAGGGGGGCGGAGCCTATGGAAAAACGCCAGCAACGCGGCCTTTTTACGGTTCCTGGCCTTTTG
CTGGCCTTTTGCTCACATGTTCTTTCCTGCGTTATCCCCTGATTCTGTGGATAACCGTGCGGCCGCCAAT
ATGACTAACGAAAAGGTCTGGATAGAGAAGTTGGATAATCCAACTCTTTCAGTGTTACCACATGACTTTT
TACGCCCACAACAAGAACCTTATACGAAACAAGCTACATATTCGTTACAGCTACCTCAGCTCGATGTGCC
TCATGATAGTTTTTCTAACAAATACGCTGTCGCTTTGAGTGTATGGGCTGCATTGATATATAGAGTAACC
GGTGACGATGATATTGTTCTTTATATTGCGAATAACAAAATCTTAAGATTCAATATTCAACCAACGTGGT
CATTTAATGAGCTGTATTCTACAATTAACAATGAGTTGAACAAGCTCAATTCTATTGAGGCCAATTTTTC
CTTTGACGAGCTAGCTGAAAAAATTCAAAGTTGCCAAGATCTGGAAAGGACCCCTCAGTTGTTCCGTTTG
GCCTTTTTGGAAAACCAAGATTTCAAATTAGACGAGTTCAAGCATCATTTAGTGGACTTTGCTTTGAATT
TGGATACCAGTAATAATGCGCATGTTTTGAACTTAATTTATAACAGCTTACTGTATTCGAATGAAAGAGT
AACCATTGTTGCGGACCAATTTACTCAATATTTGACTGCTCCCTGAATTCGCATCTAGATGGTAGAGCCA
CAAACAGCCGGTACAAGCAACGATCTCCAGGACCATCTGAATCATGCGCGGATGACACGAACTCACGACG
GCGATCACAGACATTAACCCACAGTACAGACACTGCGACAACGTGGCAATTCGTCGCAATACCATCTCAC
TGAACTGGCCGATAATTGCAGACGAACGTGAGACCGAAAGTGAAACGTGATTTCATGCGTCATTTTGAAC
ATTTTGTAAATCTTATTTAATAATGTGTGCGGCAATTCACATTTAATTTATGAATGTTTTCTTAACATCG
CGGCAACTCAAGAAACGGCAGGTTCGGATCTTAGCTACTAGAGAAAGAGGAGAAATACTAGATGCGTAAA
GGCGAAGAGCTGTTCACTGGTGTCGTCCCTATTCTGGTGGAACTGGATGGTGATGTCAACGGTCATAAGT
TTTCCGTGCGTGGCGAGGGTGAAGGTGACGCAACTAATGGTAAACTGACGCTGAAGTTCATCTGTACTAC
TGGTAAACTGCCGGTTCCTTGGCCGACTCTGGTAACGACGCTGACTTATGGTGTTCAGTGCTTTGCTCGT
TATCCGGACCATATGAAGCAGCATGACTTCTTCAAGTCCGCCATGCCGGAAGGCTATGTGCAGGAACGCA
CGATTTCCTTTAAGGATGACGGCACGTACAAAACGCGTGCGGAAGTGAAATTTGAAGGCGATACCCTGGT
AAACCGCATTGAGCTGAAAGGCATTGACTTTAAAGAGGACGGCAATATCCTGGGCCATAAGCTGGAATAC
AATTTTAACAGCCACAATGTTTACATCACCGCCGATAAACAAAAAAATGGCATTAAAGCGAATTTTAAAA
TTCGCCACAACGTGGAGGATGGCAGCGTGCAGCTGGCTGATCACTACCAGCAAAACACTCCAATCGGTGA
TGGTCCTGTTCTGCTGCCAGACAATCACTATCTGAGCACGCAAAGCGTTCTGTCTAAAGATCCGAACGAG
AAACGCGATCATATGGTTCTGCTGGAGTTCGTAACCGCAGCGGGCATCACGCATGGTATGGATGAACTGT
ACAAATGACCAGGCATCAAATAAAACGAAAGGCTCAGTCGAAAGACTGGGCCTTTCGTTTTATCTGTTGT
TTGTCGGTGAACGCTCTCTACTAGAGTCACACTGGCTCACCTTCGGGTGGGCCTTTCTGCGTTTATAGGT
CTCAGCTGAGCATGCGACGGAAATCTGCTCGTCAGTGGTGCTCACACTGACGAATCATGTACAGATCATA
CCGATGACTGCCTGGCGACTCACAACTAAGCAAGACAGCCGGAACCAGCGCCGGCGAACACCACTGCATA
TATGGCATATCACAACAGTCCAACTAGTGCACTGCAGTACATCGAGGAGAACTTCTAGTATATCTACATA
CCTAATATTATTGCCTTATTAAAAATGGAATCCCAACAATTACATCAAAATCCACATTCTCTTCAAAATC
AATTGTCCTGTACTTCCTTGTTCATGTGTGTTCAAAAACGTTATATTTATAGGATAATTATACTCTATTT
CTCAACAAGTAATTGGTTGTTTGGCCGAGCGGTCTAAGGCGCCTGATTCAAGAAATATCTTGACCGCAGT
TAACTGTGGGAATACTCAGGTATCGTAAGATGCAAGAGTTCGAATCTCTTAGCAACCATTATTTTTTTCC
TCAACATAACGAGAACACACAGGGGCGCTATCGCACAGAATCAAATTCGATGACTGGAAATTTTTTGTTA
ATTTCAGAGGTCGCCTGACGCATATACCTTTTTCAACTGAAAAATTGGGAGAAAAAGGAAAGGTGAGAGC
GCCGGAACCGGCTTTTCATATAGAATAGAGAAGCGTTCATGACTAAATGCTTGCATCACAATACTTGAAG
TTGACAATATTATTTAAGGACCTATTGTTTTTTCCAATAGGTGGTTAGCAATCGTCTTACTTTCTAACTT
TTCTTACCTTTTACATTTCAGCAATATATATATATATATTTCAAGGATATACCATTCTAATGTCTGCCCC
TAAGAAGATCGTCGTTTTGCCAGGTGACCACGTTGGTCAAGAAATCACAGCCGAAGCCATTAAGGTTCTT
AAAGCTATTTCTGATGTTCGTTCCAATGTCAAGTTCGATTTCGAAAATCATTTAATTGGTGGTGCTGCTA
TCGATGCTACAGGTGTTCCACTTCCAGATGAGGCGCTGGAAGCCTCCAAGAAGGCTGATGCCGTTTTGTT
AGGTGCTGTGGGTGGTCCTAAATGGGGAACCGGTAGTGTTAGACCTGAACAAGGTTTACTAAAAATCCGT
AAAGAACTTCAATTGTACGCCAACTTAAGACCATGTAACTTTGCATCCGACTCTCTTTTAGACTTATCTC
CAATCAAGCCACAATTTGCTAAAGGTACTGACTTCGTTGTTGTCAGAGAATTAGTGGGAGGTATTTACTT
TGGTAAGAGAAAGGAGGACGATGGTGATGGTGTCGCTTGGGATAGTGAACAATACACCGTTCCAGAAGTG
CAAAGAATCACAAGAATGGCCGCTTTCATGGCCCTACAACATGAGCCACCATTGCCTATTTGGTCCTTGG
ATAAAGCTAATGTTTTGGCCTCTTCAAGATTATGGAGAAAAACTGTGGAGGAAACCATCAAGAACGAATT
TCCTACATTGAAGGTTCAACATCAATTGATTGATTCTGCCGCCATGATCCTAGTTAAGAACCCAACCCAC
CTAAATGGTATTATAATCACCAGCAACATGTTTGGTGATATCATCTCCGATGAAGCCTCCGTTATCCCAG
GTTCCTTGGGTTTGTTGCCATCTGCGTCCTTGGCCTCTTTGCCAGACAAGAACACCGCATTTGGTTTGTA
CGAACCATGCCACGGTTCTGCTCCAGATTTGCCAAAGAATAAGGTCAACCCTATCGCCACTATCTTGTCT
GCTGCAATGATGTTGAAATTGTCATTGAACTTGCCTGAAGAAGGTAAGGCCATTGAAGATGCAGTTAAAA
AGGTTTTGGATGCAGGTATCAGAACTGGTGATTTAGGTGGTTCCAACAGTACCACCGAAGTCGGTGATGC
TGTCGCCGAAGAAGTTAAGAAAATCCTTGCTTAACCTGGAGGACCCTTCTCTTTAGACTATTCTACTCTT
ATGCACGTAAAAAATTCTAGGAAATATGTATTAACTAGGAGTAAAATAACCGGCTAGTGGCATTCATATA
GCCGTCTGTTTACATCTACATCACACATTTCGAGTGTATATCTCGCAACGTTGGCGTTAAATAGGCAGGA
GTGGTGCCTCTGCCAATGGTTCTTCAAACACAGATGATTTCTTATTGAGATTTTTGAAAGGTTCAGTCCA
ATTAGGTAAGATTCCAGATATCGAAAATTCCGTGAATATGGTTCCAGTAGATCATGTTGCTCGTGTTGTT
GTTGCTACGTCTTTGAATCCTCCCAAAGAAAATGAATTGGCCGTTGCTCAAGTAACGGGTCACCCAAGAA
TATTATTCAAAGACTACTTGTATACTTTACACGATTATGGTTACGATGTCGAAATCGAAAGCTATTCTAA
ATGGAAGAAATCATTGGAGGCGTCTGTTATTGACAGGAATGAAGAAAATGCGTTGTATCCTTTGCTACAC
ATGGTCTTAGACAACTTACCTGAAAGTACCAAAGCTCCGGAACTAGACGATAGGAACGCCGTGGCATCTT
TAAAGAAAGACACCGCATGGACAGGTGTTGATTGGTCTAATGGAATAGGTGTTACTCCAGAAGAGGTTGG
TATATATATTGCATTTTTAAACAAGGTTGGATTTTTACCTCCACCAACTCATAATGACAAACTTCCACTG
CCAAGTATAGAACTAACTCAAGCGCAAATAAGTCTAGTTGCTTCAGGTGCTGGTGCTCGTGGAAGCTCCG
CAGCAGCTTAACCGAGCGGCCGCGTGTTACAACCAATTAACCAATTCTGATTAGAAAAACTCATCGAGCA
TCAAATGAAACTGCAATTTATTCATATCAGGATTATCAATACCATATTTTTGAAAAAGCCGTTTCTGTAA
TGAAGGAGAAAACTCACCGAGGCAGTTCCATAGGATGGCAAGATCCTGGTATCGGTCTGCGATTCCGACT
CGTCCAACATCAATACAACCTATTAATTTCCCCTCGTCAAAAATAAGGTTATCAAGTGAGAAATCACCAT
GAGTGACGACTGAATCCGGTGAGAATGGCAAAAGCTTATGCATTTCTTTCCAGACTTGTTCAACAGGCCA
GCCATTACGCTCGTCATCAAAATCACTCGCATCAACCAAACCGTTATTCATTCGTGATTGCGCCTGAGCG
AGGCGAAATACGCGATCGCTGTTAAAAGGACAATTACAAACAGGAATCGAATGCAACCGGCGCAGGAACA
CTGCCAGCGCATCAACAATATTTTCACCTGAATCAGGATATTCTTCTAATACCTGGAATGCTGTTTTCCC
GGGGATCGCAGTGGTGAGTAACCATGCATCATCAGGAGTACGGATAAAATGCTTGATGGTCGGAAGAGGC
ATAAATTCCGTCAGCCAGTTTAGTCTGACCATCTCATCTGTAACATCATTGGCAACGCTACCTTTGCCAT
GTTTCAGAAACAACTCTGGCGCATCGGGCTTCCCATACAATCGATAGATTGTCGCACCTGATTGCCCGAC
ATTATCGCGAGCCCATTTATACCCATATAAATCAGCATCCATGTTGGAATTTAATCGCGGCCTGGAGCAA
GACGTTTCCCGTTGAATATGGCTCATAACACCCCTTGTATTACTGTTTATGTAAGCAGACAGTTTTATTG
TTCATGATGATATATTTTTATCTTGTGCAATGTAACATCAGAGATTTTGAGACACAACGTGGCTTTGTTG
AATAAATCGAACTTTTGCTGAGTTGAAGGATCAGTCATGACCAAAATCCCTTAACGTGAGTTTTCGTTCC
ACTGAGCGTCAGACCCCGTAGAAAAGATCAAAGGATCTTC
